>Addgene plasmid #163260 | A0A0J1FVG5 | addgene full sequence | sequence record 354302 | Addgene NGS Result
TAATACGACTCACTATAGGGGAATTGTGAGCGGATAACAATTCCCCTCTAGAAATAATTTTGTTTAACTT
TAAGAAGGAGATATACATATGGAACAGGTGGACATCGTGGTCATTGGCGCTGGGGTCGTAGGCTTAGCGG
TCGCGGCCGAGCTTTCAAAGCAATTCAACGATCGCTCCCTGGTGCTGCTGGAACGCCACTCGAAATTCGG
TCAAGAAACTTCGAGCCGTAATAGCGAGGTGATTCATGCAGGCATTTACTATCCGAGCGGCTCGCTGAAA
GCTAATCTGTGCGTCGAAGGAAATCAACGCCTGTATCATTTCTGTCGCGCCTGGAATATTCCGCATCAGC
GTATTGGAAAGCTCATTATTGCACGTTCAGAGCAAGAAATTCCGGTATTGGATAGTTTATTAGAGCAAGG
GCAGAAGAATGGCGTGAATGACCTGGAGCTGATTGACAACGACCAAATTGCGCGTTTGGAACCTCACATC
TCTGCAGTTGCAGCGGTGCTCTCTCCTTCTACGGGCATTGTTGACAGCCATCAGCTGATGCTGCGCCTGG
AATGGCTGGCATTGGAGCAGGGTGCCGTTATTGCCTACCAGCACAACGTACAGGGAGTGGAGCACATGGA
TAAGGGTTATGAGGTTACCTACCGTAACCCGGCTGGGCAGTTAGAAACTCTGCGCTGTCAGTGGCTGATT
AATTGTGCAGGCCTGAATTCTGATCACATTCCCTCGTTCTTGGGCATCGACATCGACAATAGCGGCTACC
GTATTTATCCTTGCAAAGGGGAGTACTTTAGCGTGCCGTCTAGTAAGTCGGCGCTGGTAAGCCACCTGAT
TTATCCGCCGCCGTTGAAAGCGCTGAAAGGCTTGGGTATTCACGCCACCAAGAGCCTGGACGGTCGCCTG
CGCTTCGGGCCTAATGCGTTCTACACCGAAACCCTCAATTATGACGTCGATGAGGCCCATGGTCAGGAAT
TTTATAACGCCGTGACCACATATATGCCCTTCCTTGACTCAGAGGACTTCCTGCCGGATATGGCAGGCAT
TCGTCCGAAGATTCAAGCGCCGGGCGATCCGGTCCGCGACTTCATTGTTTGCCACGAAGCGGAACGTGGG
TTCGAAGGTTTAATTAATCTGATCGGTATCGAATCGCCCGGGTTGACGTCATCGTTGACTCTCGCCGAGA
AAGTCAAAGACTTAATGTACGCGGCCGCACTCGAGCATCATCACCATCACCACCACCACCACCACTGAGA
TCCGGCTGCTAACAAAGCCCGAAAGGAAGCTGAGTTGGCTGCTGCCACCGCTGAGCAATAACTAGCATAA
CCCCTTGGGGCCTCTAAACGGGTCTTGAGGGGTTTTTTGCTGAAAGGAGGAACTATATCCGGATTGGCGA
ATGGG
[124 nt withheld, positions 1406-1529]
C
[91 nt withheld, positions 1531-1621]
A
[49 nt withheld, positions 1623-1671]
CCTTTGACGTTGGAGTCCACGTTCTTT
[37 nt withheld, positions 1699-1735]
ACCCTATCTCGGTCTATTCTTTTGATTTATAAGGGATTTTGCCGATTTCGGCCTATTGGTTAAAAAATGA
GCTGATTTAACAAAAATTTAACGCGAATTTTAACAAAATATTAACGCTTACAATTTAGGTGGCACTTTTC
GGGGAAATGTGCGCGGAACCCCTATTTGTTTATTTTTCTAAATACATTCAAATATGTATCCGCTCATGAG
ACAATAACCCTGATAAATGCTTCAATAATATTGAAAAAGGAAGAGTATGAGTATTCAACATTTCCGTGTC
GCCCTTATTCCCTTTTTTGCGGCATTTTGCCTTCCTGTTTTTGCTCACCCAGAAACGCTGGTGAAAGTAA
AAGATGCTGAAGATCAGTTGGGTGCACGAGTGGGTTACATCGAACTGGATCTCAACAGCGGTAAGATCCT
TGAGAGTTTTCGCCCCGAAGAACGTTTTCCAATGATGAGCACTTTTAAAGTTCTGCTATGTGGCGCGGTA
TTATCCCGTATTGACGCCGGGCAAGAGCAACTCGGTCGCCGCATACACTATTCTCAGAATGACTTGGTTG
AGTACTCACCAGTCACAGAAAAGCATCTTACGGATGGCATGACAGTAAGAGAATTATGCAGTGCTGCCAT
AACCATGAGTGATAACACTGCGGCCAACTTACTTCTGACAACGATCGGAGGACCGAAGGAGCTAACCGCT
TTTTTGCACAACATGGGGGATCATGTAACTCGCCTTGATCGTTGGGAACCGGAGCTGAATGAAGCCATAC
CAAACGACGAGCGTGACACCACGATGCCTGCAGCAATGGCAACAACGTTGCGCAAACTATTAACTGGCGA
ACTACTTACTCTAGCTTCCCGGCAACAATTAATAGACTGGATGGAGGCGGATAAAGTTGCAGGACCACTT
CTGCGCTCGGCCCTTCCGGCTGGCTGGTTTATTGCTGATAAATCTGGAGCCGGTGAGCGTGGGTCTCGCG
GTATCATTGCAGCACTGGGGCCAGATGGTAAGCCCTCCCGTATCGTAGTTATCTACACGACGGGGAGTCA
GGCAACTATGGATGAACGAAATAGACAGATCGCTGAGATAGGTGCCTCACTGATTAAGCATTGGTAACTG
TCAGACCAAGTTTACTCATATATACTTTAGATTGATTTAAAACTTCATTTTTAATTTAAAAGGATCTAGG
TGAAGATCCTTTTTGATAATCTCATGACCAAAATCCCTTAACGTGAGTTTTCGTTCCACTGAGCGTCAGA
CCCCGTAGAAAAGATCAAAGGATCTTCTTGAGATCCTTTTTTTCTGCGCGTAATCTGCTGCTTGCAAACA
AAAAAACCACCGCTACCAGCGGTGGTTTGTTTGCCGGATCAAGAGCTACCAACTCTTTTTCCGAAGGTAA
CTGGCTTCAGCAGAGCGCAGATACCAAATACTGTCCTTCTAGTGTAGCCGTAGTTAGGCCACCACTTCAA
GAACTCTGTAGCACCGCCTACATACCTCGCTCTGCTAATCCTGTTACCAGTGGCTGCTGCCAGTGGCGAT
AAGTCGTGTCTTACCGGGTTGGACTCAAGACGATAGTTACCGGATAAGGCGCAGCGGTCGGGCTGAACGG
GGGGTTCGTGCACACAGCCCAGCTTGGAGCGAACGACCTACACCGAACTGAGATACCTACAGCGTGAGCT
ATGAGAAAGCGCCACGCTTCCCGAAGGGAGAAAGGCGGACAGGTATCCGGTAAGCGGCAGGGTCGGAACA
GGAGAGCGCACGAGGGAGCTTCCAGGGGGAAACGCCTGGTATCTTTATAGTCCTGTCGGGTTTCGCCACC
TCTGACTTGAGCGTCGATTTTTGTGATGCTCGTCAGGGGGGCGGAGCCTATGGAAAAACGCCAGCAACGC
GGCCTTTTTACGGTTCCTGGCCTTTTGCTGGCCTTTTGCTCACATGTTCTTTCCTGCGTTATCCCCTGAT
TCTGTGGATAACCGTATTACCGCCTTTGAGTGAGCTGATACCGCTCGCCGCAGCCGAACGACCGAGCGCA
GCGAGTCAGTGAGCGAGGAAGCGGAAGAGCGCCTGATGCGGTATTTTCTCCTTACGCATCTGTGCGGTAT
TTCACACCGCAATGGTGCACTCTCAGTACAATCTGCTCTGATGCCGCATAGTTAAGCCAGTATACACTCC
GCTATCGCTACGTGACTGGGTCATGGCTGCGCCCCGACACCCGCCAACACCCGCTGACGCGCCCTGACGG
GCTTGTCTGCTCCCGGCATCCGCTTACAGACAAGCTGTGACCGTCTCCGGGAGCTGCATGTGTCAGAGGT
TTTCACCGTCATCACCGAAACGCGCGAGGCAGCTGCGGTAAAGCTCATCAGCGTGGTCGTGAAGCGATTC
ACAGATGTCTGCCTGTTCATCCGCGTCCAGCTCGTTGAGTTTCTCCAGAAGCGTTAATGTCTGGCTTCTG
ATAAAGCGGGCCATGTTAAGGGCGGTTTTTTCCTGTTTGGTCACTGATGCCTCCGTGTAAGGGGGATTTC
TGTTCATGGGGGTAATGATACCGATGAAACGAGAGAGGATGCTCACGATACGGGTTACTGATGATGAACA
TGCCCGGTTACTGGAACGTTGTGAGGGTAAACAACTGGCGGTATGGATGCGGCGGGACCAGAGAAAAATC
ACTCAGGGTCAATGCCAGCGCTTCGTTAATACAGATGTAGGTGTTCCACAGGGTAGCCAGCAGCATCCTG
CGATGCAGATCCGGAACATAATGGTGCAGGGCGCTGACTTCCGCGTTTCCAGACTTTACGAAACACGGAA
ACCGAAGACCATTCATGTTGTTGCTCAGGTCGCAGACGTTTTGCAGCAGCAGTCGCTTCACGTTCGCTCG
CGTATCGGTGATTCATTCTGCTAACCAGTAAGGCAACCCCGCCAGCCTAGCCGGGTCCTCAACGACAGGA
GCACGATCATGCGCACCCGTGGGGCCGCCATGCCGGCGATAATGGCCTGCTTCTCGCCGAAACGTTTGGT
GGCGGGACCAGTGACGAAGGCTTGAGCGAGGGCGTGCAAGATTCCGAATACCGCAAGCGACAGGCCGATC
ATCGTCGCGCTCCAGCGAAAGCGGTCCTCGCCGAAAATGACCCAGAGCGCTGCCGGCACCTGTCCTACGA
GTTGCATGATAAAGAAGACAGTCATAAGTGCGGCGACGATAGTCATGCCCCGCGCCCACCGGAAGGAGCT
GACTGGGTTGAAGGCTCTCAAGGGCATCGGTCGAGATCCCGGTGCCTAATGAGTGAGCTAACTTACATTA
ATTGCGTTGCGCTCACTGCCCGCTTTCCAGTCGGGAAACCTGTCGTGCCAGCTGCATTAATGAATCGGCC
AACGCGCGGGGAGAGGCGGTTTGCGTATTGGGCGCCAGGGTGGTTTTTCTTTTCACCAGTGAGACGGGCA
ACAGCTGATTGCCCTTCACCGCCTGGCCCTGAGAGAGTTGCAGCAAGCGGTCCACGCTGGTTTGCCCCAG
CAGGCGAAAATCCTGTTTGATGGTGGTTAACGGCGGGATATAACATGAGCTGTCTTCGGTATCGTCGTAT
CCCACTACCGAGATATCCGCACCAACGCGCAGCCCGGACTCGGTAATGGCGCGCATTGCGCCCAGCGCCA
TCTGATCGTTGGCAACCAGCATCGCAGTGGGAACGATGCCCTCATTCAGCATTTGCATGGTTTGTTGAAA
ACCGGACATGGCACTCCAGTCGCCTTCCCGTTCCGCTATCGGCTGAATTTGATTGCGAGTGAGATATTTA
TGCCAGCCAGCCAGACGCAGACGCGCCGAGACAGAACTTAATGGGCCCGCTAACAGCGCGATTTGCTGGT
GACCCAATGCGACCAGATGCTCCACGCCCAGTCGCGTACCGTCTTCATGGGAGAAAATAATACTGTTGAT
GGGTGTCTGGTCAGAGACATCAAGAAATAACGCCGGAACATTAGTGCAGGCAGCTTCCACAGCAATGGCA
TCCTGGTCATCCAGCGGATAGTTAATGATCAGCCCACTGACGCGTTGCGCGAGAAGATTGTGCACCGCCG
CTTTACAGGCTTCGACGCCGCTTCGTTCTACCATCGACACCACCACGCTGGCACCCAGTTGATCGGCGCG
AGATTTAATCGCCGCGACAATTTGCGACGGCGCGTGCAGGGCCAGACTGGAGGTGGCAACGCCAATCAGC
AACGACTGTTTGCCCGCCAGTTGTTGTGCCACGCGGTTGGGAATGTAATTCAGCTCCGCCATCGCCGCTT
CCACTTTTTCCCGCGTTTTCGCAGAAACGTGGCTGGCCTGGTTCACCACGCGGGAAACGGTCTGATAAGA
GACACCGGCATACTCTGCGACATCGTATAACGTTACTGGTTTCACATTCACCACCCTGAATTGACTCTCT
TCCGGGCGCTATCATGCCATACCGCGAAAGGTTTTGCGCCATTCGATGGTGTCCGGGATCTCGACGCTCT
CCCTTATGCGACTCCTGCATTAGGAAGCAGCCCAGTAGTAGGTTGAGGCCGTTGAGCACCGCCGCCGCAA
GGAATGGTGCATGCAAGGAGATGGCGCCCAACAGTCCCCCGGCCACGGGGCCTGCCACCATACCCACGCC
GAAACAAGCGCTCATGAGCCCGAAGTGGCGAGCCCGATCTTCCCCATCGGTGATGTCGGCGATATAGGCG
CCAGCAACCGCACCTGTGGCGCCGGTGATGCCGGCCACGATGCGTCCGGCGTAGAGGATCGAGATCTCGA
TCCCGCGAAAT
Features (pLannotate 1.2.2; 18 found; start..end, strand, type, name):
      1..19      +  promoter       T7 promoter: promoter for bacteriophage T7 RNA polymerase
     20..44      +  protein_bind   lac operator: The lac repressor binds to the lac operator to inhibit transcription in E. coli. This inhibition can be relieved by adding lactose or isopropyl-β-D-thiogalactopyranoside (IPTG). lac repressor encoded by lacI
     59..81      +  RBS            RBS: efficient ribosome binding site from bacteriophage T7 gene 10 (Olins and Rangwala, 1989)
   1232..1255    +  CDS            9xHis (fragment): 9xHis affinity tag
   1265..1314    +  CDS            SET1 (fragment): solubility-enhancement tag derived from T7 phage gene 10B
   1322..1369    +  terminator     T7 terminator: transcription terminator for bacteriophage T7 RNA polymerase
   1406..1834    +  rep_origin     f1 ori (sequence partly withheld): f1 bacteriophage origin of replication; arrow indicates direction of (+) strand synthesis
   1887..1991    +  promoter       AmpR promoter: bla
   1992..2852    +  CDS            AmpR: β-lactamase; bla; confers resistance to ampicillin, carbenicillin, and related antibiotics
   3023..3611    +  rep_origin     ori: high-copy-number ColE1/pMB1/pBR322/pUC origin of replication
   3797..3936    -  misc_feature   bom: basis of mobility region from pBR322
   4038..4229    -  CDS            rop: Rop protein, which maintains plasmids at low copy number; rop
   4246..4626    +  CDS            YPB1_ECOLX: Protein predicted: Swiss-Prot protein existence level 4. From Escherichia coli.
   4698..4989    -  CDS            TcR (fragment): tetracycline efflux protein; tet; confers resistance to tetracycline
   5004..5025    -  protein_bind   CAP binding site: CAP binding activates transcription in the presence of cAMP. E. coli catabolite activator protein
   5038..6120    -  CDS            lacI: lac repressor; lacI; The lac repressor binds to the lac operator to inhibit transcription in E. coli. This inhibition can be relieved by adding lactose or isopropyl-β-D-thiogalactopyranoside (IPTG).
   6121..6198    -  promoter       lacI promoter: lacI
   6206..6485    -  CDS            TcR (fragment): tetracycline efflux protein; tet; confers resistance to tetracycline
