[The description below was written by a language model from this plasmid's Addgene catalogue record and pLannotate feature annotations shown in this document.]
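Description:
A0A0J1FVG5 is a bacterial expression plasmid built on the pET21a(+) backbone for inducible production of a protein from Desulfosporosinus acididurans. The protein is named by its UniProt identifier and annotated as a flavoprotein oxidoreductase. The sequenced record is 6,506 nt. Transcription is driven by a T7 promoter followed immediately by a lac operator, with the strong ribosome binding site from phage T7 gene 10 upstream of the coding region and a T7 terminator downstream. The plasmid also carries lacI under its own promoter. The lac repressor therefore holds the cassette off until IPTG or lactose is added, and expression additionally requires a host that supplies T7 RNA polymerase.

The insert itself is not annotated in the feature table, but it presumably occupies the unannotated interval between the ribosome binding site and the histidine tag. The catalogue lists an N-terminal T7 tag and a C-terminal 10xHis tag from the backbone. The automated annotation detects a polyhistidine fragment at the 3′ end of the open reading frame, consistent with the C-terminal tag, which allows metal-affinity purification, but it does not call an N-terminal T7 tag. A short fragment annotated as a gene 10-derived solubility tag lies after the His tag and just before the terminator, and is most likely a backbone sequence match rather than a functional fusion.

Propagation in E. coli relies on a pBR322-type origin with the bom and rop elements, although the record lists the plasmid as high copy. Selection is by ampicillin resistance (β-lactamase). An f1 origin and nonfunctional tetracycline-resistance remnants are also present. The construct was deposited with a study testing functional annotations in the EC 1.1.3.15 enzyme class.
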