Addgene plasmid #163260: A0A0J1FVG5
Purpose: Inducible expression of UniProt identifier A0A0J1FVG5
Depositing lab: Martin Engqvist. Depositing organization: Chalmers University of Technology. Publication: Experimental and computational investigation of enzyme functional annotations uncovers misannotation in the EC 1.1.3.15 enzyme class. Rembeza E, Engqvist MKM. PLoS Comput Biol. 2021 Sep 23;17(9):e1009446. doi: 10.1371/journal.pcbi.1009446. eCollection 2021 Sep. PubMed 34555022.
Backbone
  Vector backbone: pET21a(+)
  Vector type: Bacterial Expression
Growth in bacteria
  Bacterial resistance: Ampicillin, 100 μg/mL
  Growth temperature: 37°C
  Growth strain: DH5alpha
  Copy number: High Copy
Gene/Insert
  Gene/Insert name: A0A0J1FVG5 (alt name: flavoprotein oxidoreductase)
  Species: Desulfosporosinus acididurans
  Promoter: T7
  Tag / fusion protein: T7 (N terminal on backbone); 10xHis (C terminal on backbone)
  Cloning method: Unknown
  Sequencing primers: 5′ T7; 3′ T7-term
Terms and licenses: Academic/Nonprofit Terms; Industry Terms: Not Available to Industry
Depositor comments: Insert name is a UniProt identifier
How to cite: A0A0J1FVG5 was a gift from Martin Engqvist (Addgene plasmid # 163260 ; http://n2t.net/addgene:163260 ; RRID:Addgene_163260)
