>Addgene plasmid #163260 | A0A0J1FVG5 | depositor partial sequence | sequence record 316394 | insert gene sequence
ATGGAACAGGTGGACATCGTGGTCATTGGCGCTGGGGTCGTAGGCTTAGCGGTCGCGGCCGAGCTTTCAA
AGCAATTCAACGATCGCTCCCTGGTGCTGCTGGAACGCCACTCGAAATTCGGTCAAGAAACTTCGAGCCG
TAATAGCGAGGTGATTCATGCAGGCATTTACTATCCGAGCGGCTCGCTGAAAGCTAATCTGTGCGTCGAA
GGAAATCAACGCCTGTATCATTTCTGTCGCGCCTGGAATATTCCGCATCAGCGTATTGGAAAGCTCATTA
TTGCACGTTCAGAGCAAGAAATTCCGGTATTGGATAGTTTATTAGAGCAAGGGCAGAAGAATGGCGTGAA
TGACCTGGAGCTGATTGACAACGACCAAATTGCGCGTTTGGAACCTCACATCTCTGCAGTTGCAGCGGTG
CTCTCTCCTTCTACGGGCATTGTTGACAGCCATCAGCTGATGCTGCGCCTGGAATGGCTGGCATTGGAGC
AGGGTGCCGTTATTGCCTACCAGCACAACGTACAGGGAGTGGAGCACATGGATAAGGGTTATGAGGTTAC
CTACCGTAACCCGGCTGGGCAGTTAGAAACTCTGCGCTGTCAGTGGCTGATTAATTGTGCAGGCCTGAAT
TCTGATCACATTCCCTCGTTCTTGGGCATCGACATCGACAATAGCGGCTACCGTATTTATCCTTGCAAAG
GGGAGTACTTTAGCGTGCCGTCTAGTAAGTCGGCGCTGGTAAGCCACCTGATTTATCCGCCGCCGTTGAA
AGCGCTGAAAGGCTTGGGTATTCACGCCACCAAGAGCCTGGACGGTCGCCTGCGCTTCGGGCCTAATGCG
TTCTACACCGAAACCCTCAATTATGACGTCGATGAGGCCCATGGTCAGGAATTTTATAACGCCGTGACCA
CATATATGCCCTTCCTTGACTCAGAGGACTTCCTGCCGGATATGGCAGGCATTCGTCCGAAGATTCAAGC
GCCGGGCGATCCGGTCCGCGACTTCATTGTTTGCCACGAAGCGGAACGTGGGTTCGAAGGTTTAATTAAT
CTGATCGGTATCGAATCGCCCGGGTTGACGTCATCGTTGACTCTCGCCGAGAAAGTCAAAGACTTAATGT
ACGCGGCCGCACTCGAGCATCATCACCAT
